>Addgene plasmid #178863 | pCMV-FKBP-mCherry-MCS | addgene full sequence | sequence record 351691 | Addgene NGS Result
ATAGTAATCAATTACGGGGTCATTAGTTCATAGCCCATATATGGAGTTCCGCGTTACATAACTTACGGTA
AATGGCCCGCCTGGCTGACCGCCCAACGACCCCCGCCCATTGACGTCAATAATGACGTATGTTCCCATAG
TAACGCCAATAGGGACTTTCCATTGACGTCAATGGGTGGAGTATTTACGGTAAACTGCCCACTTGGCAGT
ACATCAAGTGTATCATATGCCAAGTACGCCCCCTATTGACGTCAATGACGGTAAATGGCCCGCCTGGCAT
TATGCCCAGTACATGACCTTATGGGACTTTCCTACTTGGCAGTACATCTACGTATTAGTCATCGCTATTA
CCATGGTGATGCGGTTTTGGCAGTACATCAATGGGCGTGGATAGCGGTTTGACTCACGGGGATTTCCAAG
TCTCCACCCCATTGACGTCAATGGGAGTTTGTTTTGGCACCAAAATCAACGGGACTTTCCAAAATGTCGT
AACAACTCCGCCCCATTGACGCAAATGGGCGGTAGGCGTGTACGGTGGGAGGTCTATATAAGCAGAGCTG
GTTTAGTGAACCGTCAGATCCGCTAGCCGCCACCATGGGAGTGCAGGTGGAAACCATCTCCCCAGGAGAC
GGGCGCACCTTCCCCAAGCGCGGCCAGACCTGCGTGGTGCACTACACCGGGATGCTTGAAGATGGAAAGA
AATTTGATTCCTCCCGGGACAGAAACAAGCCCTTTAAGTTTATGCTAGGCAAGCAGGAGGTGATCCGAGG
CTGGGAAGAAGGGGTTGCCCAGATGAGTGTGGGTCAGAGAGCCAAACTGACTATATCTCCAGATTATGCC
TATGGTGCCACTGGGCACCCAGGCATCATCCCACCACATGCCACTCTCGTCTTCGATGTGGAGCTTCTAA
AACTGGAAGGCTCCGGTGCCAGTGCACCGGTCGCCACCATGGTGAGCAAGGGCGAGGAGGATAACATGGC
CATCATCAAGGAGTTCATGCGCTTCAAGGTGCACATGGAGGGCTCCGTGAACGGCCACGAGTTCGAGATC
GAGGGCGAGGGCGAGGGCCGCCCCTACGAGGGCACCCAGACCGCCAAGCTGAAGGTGACCAAGGGTGGCC
CCCTGCCCTTCGCCTGGGACATCCTGTCCCCTCAGTTCATGTACGGCTCCAAGGCCTACGTGAAGCACCC
CGCCGACATCCCCGACTACTTGAAGCTGTCCTTCCCCGAGGGCTTCAAGTGGGAGCGCGTGATGAACTTC
GAGGACGGCGGCGTGGTGACCGTGACCCAGGACTCCTCCCTGCAGGACGGCGAGTTCATCTACAAGGTGA
AGCTGCGCGGCACCAACTTCCCCTCCGACGGCCCCGTAATGCAGAAGAAGACCATGGGCTGGGAGGCCTC
CTCCGAGCGGATGTACCCCGAGGACGGCGCCCTGAAGGGCGAGATCAAGCAGAGGCTGAAGCTGAAGGAC
GGCGGCCACTACGACGCTGAGGTCAAGACCACCTACAAGGCCAAGAAGCCCGTGCAGCTGCCCGGCGCCT
ACAACGTCAACATCAAGTTGGACATCACCTCCCACAACGAGGACTACACCATCGTGGAACAGTACGAACG
CGCCGAGGGCCGCCACTCCACCGGCGGCATGGACGAGCTGTACAAGTCCGGACTCAGATCTCGAGCTCAA
GCTTCGAATTCTGCAGTCGACGGTACCGCGGGCCCGGGATCCACCGGATCTAGATAACTGATCATAATCA
GCCATACCACATTTGTAGAGGTTTTACTTGCTTTAAAAAACCTCCCACACCTCCCCCTGAACCTGAAACA
TAAAATGAATGCAATTGTTGTTGTTAACTTGTTTATTGCAGCTTATAATGGTTACAAATAAAGCAATAGC
ATCACAAATTTCACAAATAAAGCATTTTTTTCACTGCATTCTAGTTGTGGTTTGTCCAAACTCATCAATG
TATCTTAAGGCGTAAATTGTAAGCGTTAATATTTTGTTAAAATTCGCGTTAAATTTTTGTTAAATCAGCT
CATTTTTTAACCAATAGGCCGAAATCGGCAAAATCCCTTATAAATCAAAAGAATAGACCGAGATAGGGT
[37 nt withheld, positions 2100-2136]
AAAGAACGTGGACTCCAACGTCAAAGG
[49 nt withheld, positions 2164-2212]
T
[91 nt withheld, positions 2214-2304]
G
[124 nt withheld, positions 2306-2429]
CAGGTGGCACTTTTCGGGGAAATGTGCGCGGAACCCCTATTTGTTTATTTTTCTAAATACATTCAAATAT
GTATCCGCTCATGAGACAATAACCCTGATAAATGCTTCAATAATATTGAAAAAGGAAGAGTCCTGAGGCG
GAAAGAACCAGCTGTGGAATGTGTGTCAGTTAGGGTGTGGAAAGTCCCCAGGCTCCCCAGCAGGCAGAAG
TATGCAAAGCATGCATCTCAATTAGTCAGCAACCAGGTGTGGAAAGTCCCCAGGCTCCCCAGCAGGCAGA
AGTATGCAAAGCATGCATCTCAATTAGTCAGCAACCATAGTCCCGCCCCTAACTCCGCCCATCCCGCCCC
TAACTCCGCCCAGTTCCGCCCATTCTCCGCCCCATGGCTGACTAATTTTTTTTATTTATGCAGAGGCCGA
GGCCGCCTCGGCCTCTGAGCTATTCCAGAAGTAGTGAGGAGGCTTTTTTGGAGGCCTAGGCTTTTGCAAA
GATCGATCAAGAGACAGGATGAGGATCGTTTCGCATGATTGAACAAGATGGATTGCACGCAGGTTCTCCG
GCCGCTTGGGTGGAGAGGCTATTCGGCTATGACTGGGCACAACAGACAATCGGCTGCTCTGATGCCGCCG
TGTTCCGGCTGTCAGCGCAGGGGCGCCCGGTTCTTTTTGTCAAGACCGACCTGTCCGGTGCCCTGAATGA
ACTGCAAGACGAGGCAGCGCGGCTATCGTGGCTGGCCACGACGGGCGTTCCTTGCGCAGCTGTGCTCGAC
GTTGTCACTGAAGCGGGAAGGGACTGGCTGCTATTGGGCGAAGTGCCGGGGCAGGATCTCCTGTCATCTC
ACCTTGCTCCTGCCGAGAAAGTATCCATCATGGCTGATGCAATGCGGCGGCTGCATACGCTTGATCCGGC
TACCTGCCCATTCGACCACCAAGCGAAACATCGCATCGAGCGAGCACGTACTCGGATGGAAGCCGGTCTT
GTCGATCAGGATGATCTGGACGAAGAGCATCAGGGGCTCGCGCCAGCCGAACTGTTCGCCAGGCTCAAGG
CGAGCATGCCCGACGGCGAGGATCTCGTCGTGACCCATGGCGATGCCTGCTTGCCGAATATCATGGTGGA
AAATGGCCGCTTTTCTGGATTCATCGACTGTGGCCGGCTGGGTGTGGCGGACCGCTATCAGGACATAGCG
TTGGCTACCCGTGATATTGCTGAAGAGCTTGGCGGCGAATGGGCTGACCGCTTCCTCGTGCTTTACGGTA
TCGCCGCTCCCGATTCGCAGCGCATCGCCTTCTATCGCCTTCTTGACGAGTTCTTCTGAGCGGGACTCTG
GGGTTCGAAATGACCGACCAAGCGACGCCCAACCTGCCATCACGAGATTTCGATTCCACCGCCGCCTTCT
ATGAAAGGTTGGGCTTCGGAATCGTTTTCCGGGACGCCGGCTGGATGATCCTCCAGCGCGGGGATCTCAT
GCTGGAGTTCTTCGCCCACCCTAGGGGGAGGCTAACTGAAACACGGAAGGAGACAATACCGGAAGGAACC
CGCGCTATGACGGCAATAAAAAGACAGAATAAAACGCACGGTGTTGGGTCGTTTGTTCATAAACGCGGGG
TTCGGTCCCAGGGCTGGCACTCTGTCGATACCCCACCGAGACCCCATTGGGGCCAATACGCCCGCGTTTC
TTCCTTTTCCCCACCCCACCCCCCAAGTTCGGGTGAAGGCCCAGGGCTCGCAGCCAACGTCGGGGCGGCA
GGCCCTGCCATAGCCTCAGGTTACTCATATATACTTTAGATTGATTTAAAACTTCATTTTTAATTTAAAA
GGATCTAGGTGAAGATCCTTTTTGATAATCTCATGACCAAAATCCCTTAACGTGAGTTTTCGTTCCACTG
AGCGTCAGACCCCGTAGAAAAGATCAAAGGATCTTCTTGAGATCCTTTTTTTCTGCGCGTAATCTGCTGC
TTGCAAACAAAAAAACCACCGCTACCAGCGGTGGTTTGTTTGCCGGATCAAGAGCTACCAACTCTTTTTC
CGAAGGTAACTGGCTTCAGCAGAGCGCAGATACCAAATACTGTTCTTCTAGTGTAGCCGTAGTTAGGCCA
CCACTTCAAGAACTCTGTATCACCGCCTACATACCTCGCTCTGCTAATCCTGTTACCAGTGGCTGCTGCC
AGTGGCGATAAGTCGTGTCTTACCGGGTTGGACTCAAGACGATAGTTACCGGATAAGGCGCAGCGGTCGG
GCTGAACGGGGGGTTCGTGCACACAGCCCAGCTTGGAGCGAACGACCTACACCGAACTGAGATACCTACA
GCGTGAGCTATGAGAAAGCGCCACGCTTCCCGAAGGGAGAAAGGCGGACAGGTATCCGGTAAGCGGCAGG
GTCGGAACAGGAGAGCGCACGAGGGAGCTTCCAGGGGGAAACGCCTGGTATCTTTATAGTCCTGTCGGGT
TTCGCCACCTCTGACTTGAGCGTCGATTTTTGTGATGCTCGTCAGGGGGGCGGAGCCTATGGAAAAACGC
CAGCAACGCGGCCTTTTTACGGTTCCTGGCCTTTTGCTGGCCTTTTGCTCACATGTTCTTTCCTGCGTTA
TCCCCTGATTCTGTGGATAACCGTATTACCGCCATGCATTAGTTATTA
Features (pLannotate 1.2.2; 15 found; start..end, strand, type, name):
     52..355     +  enhancer       CMV enhancer: human cytomegalovirus immediate early enhancer
    356..559     +  promoter       CMV promoter: human cytomegalovirus (CMV) immediate early promoter
    595..918     +  CDS            FKBP1A: FKB1A_HUMAN - Also known as FKBP1, FKBP12. Experimental evidence at protein level: Swiss-Prot protein existence level 1. Keeps in an inactive conformation TGFBR1, the TGF-beta type I serine/threonine kinase receptor, preventing TGF-beta receptor activation in absence of ligand. Recruits SMAD7 to ACVR1B which prevents the association of SMAD2 and SMAD3 with the activin receptor complex, thereby blocking the activin signal. May modulate the RYR1 calcium channel activity. PPIases accelerate the folding of proteins. It catalyzes the cis-trans isomerization of proline imidic peptide bonds in oligop
    949..1656    +  CDS            mCherry: mCherry is a basic (constitutively fluorescent) red fluorescent protein published in 2004, derived from Discosoma sp.. It is reported to be a very rapidly-maturing monomer with low acid sensitivity.
   1657..1722    +  misc_feature   MCS: multiple cloning site
   1739..1823    +  CDS            large T antigen (fragment): large T antigen from SV40 (simian virus 40)
   1846..1967    +  polyA_signal   SV40 poly(A) signal: SV40 polyadenylation signal
   2001..2429    -  rep_origin     f1 ori (sequence partly withheld): f1 bacteriophage origin of replication; arrow indicates direction of (+) strand synthesis
   2456..2560    +  promoter       AmpR promoter: bla
   2562..2919    +  promoter       SV40 promoter: SV40 enhancer and early promoter
   2954..3748    +  CDS            NeoR/KanR: aminoglycoside phosphotransferase from Tn5; aph(3')-II (or nptII); confers resistance to neomycin, kanamycin, and G418 (Geneticin®)
   3769..3921    +  CDS            ble (fragment): BLE_KLEPN - Experimental evidence at protein level: Swiss-Prot protein existence level 1. Binding protein with a strong affinity to the bleomycin family of antibiotics. Binds to CL990; an antimitotic-antibiotic compound. From Klebsiella pneumoniae.
   3980..4027    +  polyA_signal   HSV TK poly(A) signal: herpes simplex virus thymidine kinase polyadenylation signal (Cole and Stacy, 1985)
   4118..4134    -  polyA_signal   bGH poly(A) signal (fragment): bovine growth hormone polyadenylation signal
   4356..4944    +  rep_origin     ori: high-copy-number ColE1/pMB1/pBR322/pUC origin of replication
