[The description below was written by a language model from this plasmid's Addgene catalogue record and pLannotate feature annotations shown in this document.]
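Description:
pCMV-FKBP-mCherry-MCS is a mammalian expression plasmid built on the Clontech pmCherry-C1 backbone, designed as a cloning vector for fusing a protein of interest to the C-terminus of an FKBP-mCherry module. The sequenced record is about 5.1 kb. It is maintained in E. coli at high copy through a ColE1/pUC-type origin and selected with kanamycin. The resistance gene is the Tn5 NeoR/KanR aminoglycoside phosphotransferase, preceded by both a bacterial bla-type promoter and the SV40 enhancer/early promoter and followed by the HSV TK polyadenylation signal. The same cassette can therefore also confer G418 resistance in mammalian cells. An f1 origin is present as well. The short hits annotated as ble, bGH poly(A) and SV40 large T antigen fragments appear to be incidental backbone matches rather than functional elements.

The expression cassette is driven by the human CMV immediate early enhancer and promoter. Downstream lies the coding sequence of human FKBP12 (FKBP1A), which was inserted between the NheI and AgeI sites. After a short linker comes mCherry, a monomeric red fluorescent protein. This is directly followed by the multiple cloning site, where a gene can be inserted in frame, and the SV40 polyadenylation signal terminates the transcript. The catalogue lists the insert as synthetic, and its stated size of 354 bp corresponds to the FKBP portion alone, with mCherry supplied by the backbone. FKBP12 is widely used as a ligand-binding domain for chemically induced dimerization. The associated publication concerns synthetic protein condensates that inducibly recruit and release protein activity in living cells, which suggests the fusion provides a fluorescently trackable, small-molecule-controllable handle for a protein of interest.
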