Addgene plasmid #178863: pCMV-FKBP-mCherry-MCS
Purpose: Mammalian expression of a protein of interest fused to the C-terminus of FKBP-mCherry
Depositing lab: Shinya Tsukiji. Depositing organization: Nagoya Institute of Technology. Publication: Synthetic Protein Condensates That Inducibly Recruit and Release Protein Activity in Living Cells. Yoshikawa M, Yoshii T, Ikuta M, Tsukiji S. J Am Chem Soc. 2021 May 5;143(17):6434-6446. doi: 10.1021/jacs.0c12375. Epub 2021 Apr 23. PubMed 33890764.
Backbone
  Vector backbone: pmCherry-C1
  Backbone manufacturer: Clontech
  Backbone size w/o insert (bp): 4713
  Vector type: Mammalian Expression
Growth in bacteria
  Bacterial resistance: Kanamycin, 50 μg/mL
  Growth temperature: 37°C
  Growth strain: DH5alpha
  Copy number: High Copy
Gene/Insert
  Gene/Insert name: FKBP-mCherry
  Species: Synthetic
  Insert size (bp): 354
  Promoter: CMV
  Cloning method: Restriction Enzyme; 5′ cloning site NheI (not destroyed); 3′ cloning site AgeI (not destroyed)
Terms and licenses: Academic/Nonprofit Terms; Industry Terms: Not Available to Industry
How to cite: pCMV-FKBP-mCherry-MCS was a gift from Shinya Tsukiji (Addgene plasmid # 178863 ; http://n2t.net/addgene:178863 ; RRID:Addgene_178863)
